>Addgene plasmid #43077 | I-CTAG | depositor partial sequence | sequence record 58342 | I-CTAG sequence 424 bps
CGTCTCCTGACCCCAGAGCAGGTCGTGGCGATCGCAAGCCACGACGGAGGAAAGCAAGCCTTGGAAACAG
TACAGAGGCTGTTGCCTGTGCTGTGCCAAGCGCACGGACTCACCCCAGAGCAGGTCGTGGCCATTGCCTC
GAATGGAGGGGGCAAACAGGCGTTGGAAACCGTACAACGATTGCTGCCGGTGCTGTGCCAAGCGCACGGC
CTCACCCCAGAGCAGGTCGTGGCAATCGCCTCCAACATTGGCGGGAAACAGGCACTCGAGACTGTCCAGC
GCCTGCTTCCCGTGCTGTGCCAAGCGCACGGATTAACCCCAGAGCAGGTCGTGGCAATCGCGAGCAATAA
CGGCGGAAAACAGGCTTTGGAAACGGTGCAGAGGCTCCTTCCAGTGCTGTGCCAAGCGCACGGCTTAAGA
GACG
