>Addgene plasmid #43077 | I-CTAG | addgene partial sequence | sequence record 60415 | M13-F20 5'-TGTAAAACGACGGCCAGT-3'
CTATAGGGCGAATTGGGCCCTCTAGATGCATGCTCGAGCGGCCGCCAGTGTGATGGATATCTGCAGAATT
CGCCCTTATATAGATGCCGTCCTAGCGCGTCTCCTGACCCCAGAGCAGGTCGTGGCGATCGCAAGCCACG
ACGGAGGAAAGCAAGCCTTGGAAACAGTACAGAGGCTGTTGCCTGTGCTGTGCCAAGCGCACGGACTCAC
CCCAGAGCAGGTCGTGGCCATTGCCTCGAATGGAGGGGGCAAACAGGCGTTGGAAACCGTACAACGATTG
CTGCCGGTGCTGTGCCAAGCGCACGGCCTCACCCCAGAGCAGGTCGTGGCAATCGCCTCCAACATTGGCG
GGAAACAGGCACTCGAGACTGTCCAGCGCCTGCTTCCCGTGCTGTGCCAAGCGCACGGATTAACCCCAGA
GCAGGTCGTGGCAATCGCGAGCAATAACGGCGGAAAACAGGCTTTGGAAACGGTGCAGAGGCTCCTTCCA
GTGCTGTGCCAAGCGCACGGCTTAAGAGACGTGGGCACAGGAAAGATACTTAAGGGCGAATTCCAGCACA
CTGGCGGCCGTTACTAGTGGATCCGAGCTCGGTACCAAGCTTGGCGTAATCATGGTCATAGCTGTTTCCT
GTGTGAAATTGTTATCCGCTCACAATTCCACACAACATACGAGCCGGAAGCATAAAGTGTAAAGCCTGGG
GTGCCTAATGAGTGAGCTAACTCACATTAATTGCGTTGCGCTCACTGCCCGCTTTCCAGTCGGGAAACCT
GTCGTGCCAGCTGCATTAATGAATCGGCCAACGCGCGGGGAGAGGCGGTTTGCGTATTGGGCGCTCTTCC
GCTTCCTCGCTCACTGACTCGCTGCGCTCGGTCGTTCGGCTGCGGCGAGCGGTATCAGCTCACTCAAAGG
CGGTAATACGGTTATCCACAGAATCAGGGGATAACGCAGGAAAGAACATG
