[The description below was written by a language model from this plasmid's Addgene catalogue record.]
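Description:
I-CTAG is a bacterial cloning plasmid built on the commercial pCRII-TOPO backbone (about 4 kb without insert), into which a 424 bp synthetic insert of the same name was introduced by TOPO cloning. It is a high-copy plasmid maintained in E. coli, and the record lists dual selection with ampicillin and kanamycin, consistent with the two resistance markers carried by this backbone. No feature table is provided, so the origin of replication and other backbone elements are not itemised. Sequencing from T7 on the 5′ side and M13 reverse on the 3′ side indicates that the insert sits in the standard cloning site flanked by those primer sites.

The record does not describe the content of the insert beyond calling it synthetic. The associated publication describes a TALEN genome-editing system for generating human stem cell-based disease models. In that context, the name and the roughly 400 bp size suggest a pre-assembled module of TAL effector repeats recognising the four-base sequence CTAG, with the "I" prefix possibly marking its position in an ordered assembly scheme. This interpretation is an inference and is not stated in the catalogue fields. The plasmid carries no recorded mammalian promoter, reporter or expression cassette, so it appears to serve as a storage and source vector. The insert would presumably be excised or amplified and combined with other modules to build full-length TALEN arrays in a separate expression vector, rather than being delivered to cells itself.
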