Addgene plasmid #43077: I-CTAG
Depositing lab: Chad Cowan & Kiran Musunuru. Depositing organization: Harvard University. Publication: A TALEN Genome-Editing System for Generating Human Stem Cell-Based Disease Models. Ding Q, Lee YK, Schaefer EA, Peters DT, Veres A, Kim K, Kuperwasser N, Motola DL, Meissner TB, Hendriks WT, Trevisan M, Gupta RM, Moisan A, Banks E, Friesen M, Schinzel RT, Xia F, Tang A, Xia Y, Figueroa E, Wann A, Ahfeldt T, Daheron L, Zhang F, Rubin LL, Peng LF, Chung RT, Musunuru K, Cowan CA. Cell Stem Cell. 2012 Dec 12. pii: S1934-5909(12)00645-5. doi: 10.1016/j.stem.2012.11.011. PubMed 23246482.
Backbone
  Vector backbone: pCRII-TOPO
  Backbone manufacturer: Invitrogen
  Backbone size w/o insert (bp): 3973
  Vector type: Bacterial Cloning
Growth in bacteria
  Bacterial resistance: Ampicillin and Kanamycin, 100 & 50 μg/mL
  Growth temperature: 37°C
  Growth strain: Top10
  Copy number: High Copy
Gene/Insert
  Gene/Insert name: I-CTAG
  Species: Synthetic
  Insert size (bp): 424
  Cloning method: TOPO Cloning
  Sequencing primers: 5′ T7; 3′ M13-rev
Terms and licenses: Academic/Nonprofit Terms; Industry Terms: Not Available to Industry
How to cite: I-CTAG was a gift from Chad Cowan & Kiran Musunuru (Addgene plasmid # 43077 ; http://n2t.net/addgene:43077 ; RRID:Addgene_43077)
